>Addgene plasmid #26098 | pCW-LIC | addgene full sequence | sequence record 251071 | Addgene NGS Result
TAAGTTAGCTCACTCATTAGGCACCCCAGGCTTTACACTTTATGCTTCCGGCTCGTATAATGTGTGGAAT
TGTGAGCGGATAACAATTTCACACAGGAAACAGGATCGATCCATCGATGAGCTTACTCCCCATCCCCCTG
TTGACAATTAATCATCGGCTCGTATAATGTGTGGAATTGTGAGCGGATAACAATTTCACACAGGAAACAG
GATCAGCTTACTCCCCATCCCCCTGTTGACAATTAATCATCGGCTCGTATAATGTGTGGAATTGTGAGCG
GATAACAATTTCACACAGGAAACAGGATCCATCGATGCTTAGGAGGTCATATGATTATGAGTTCTCCTCC
TGAAAGATCCATAACTTCGTATAGCATACATTATACGAAGTTATGCGGCCGCGACGTCCACATATACCTG
CCGTTCACTATTATTTAGTGAAATGAGATATTATGATATTTTCTGAATTGTGATTAAAAAGGCAACTTTA
TGCCCATGCAACAGAAACTATAAAAAATACAGAGAATGAAAAGAAACAGATAGATTTTTTAGTTCTTTAG
GCCCGTAGTCTGCAAATCCTTTTATGATTTTCTATCAAACAAAAGAGGAAAATAGACCAGTTGCAATCCA
AACGAGAGTCTAATAGAATGAGGTCGAAAAGTAAATCGCGCGGGTTTGTTACTGATAAAGCAGGCAAGAC
CTAAAATGTGTAAAGGGCAAAGTGTATACTTTGGCGTCACCCCTTACATATTTTAGGTCTTTTTTTATTG
TGCGTAACTAACTTGCCATCTTCAAACAGGAGGGCTGGAAGAAGCAGACCGCTAACACAGTACATAAAAA
AGGAGACATGAACGATGAACATCAAAAAGTTTGCAAAACAAGCAACAGTATTAACCTTTACTACCGCACT
GCTGGCAGGAGGCGCAACTCAAGCGTTTGCGAAAGAAACGAACCAAAAGCCATATAAGGAAACATACGGC
ATTTCCCATATTACACGCCATGATATGCTGCAAATCCCTGAACAGCAAAAAAATGAAAAATATAAAGTTC
CTGAGTTCGATTCGTCCACAATTAAAAATATCTCTTCTGCAAAAGGCCTGGACGTTTGGGACAGCTGGCC
ATTACAAAACACTGACGGCACTGTCGCAAACTATCACGGCTACCACATCGTCTTTGCATTAGCCGGAGAT
CCTAAAAATGCGGATGACACATCGATTTACATGTTCTATCAAAAAGTCGGCGAAACTTCTATTGACAGCT
GGAAAAACGCTGGCCGCGTCTTTAAAGACAGCGACAAATTCGATGCAAATGATTCTATCCTAAAAGACCA
AACACAAGAATGGTCAGGTTCAGCCACATTTACATCTGACGGAAAAATCCGTTTATTCTACACTGATTTC
TCCGGTAAACATTACGGCAAACAAACACTGACAACTGCACAAGTTAACGTATCAGCATCAGACAGCTCTT
TGAACATCAACGGTGTAGAGGATTATAAATCAATCTTTGACGGTGACGGAAAAACGTATCAAAATGTACA
GCAGTTCATCGATGAAGGCAACTACAGCTCAGGCGACAACCATACGCTGAGAGATCCTCACTACGTAGAA
GATAAAGGCCACAAATACTTAGTATTTGAAGCAAACACTGGAACTGAAGATGGCTACCAAGGCGAAGAAT
CTTTATTTAACAAAGCATACTATGGCAAAAGCACATCATTCTTCCGTCAAGAAAGTCAAAAACTTCTGCA
AAGCGATAAAAAACGCACGGCTGAGTTAGCAAACGGCGCTCTCGGTATGATTGAGCTAAACGATGATTAC
ACACTGAAAAAAGTGATGAAACCGCTGATTGCATCTAACACAGTAACAGATGAAATTGAACGCGCGAACG
TCTTTAAAATGAACGGCAAATGGTACCTGTTCACTGACTCCCGCGGATCAAAAATGACGATTGACGGCAT
TACGTCTAACGATATTTACATGCTTGGTTATGTTTCTAATTCTTTAACTGGCCCATACAAGCCGCTGAAC
AAAACTGGCCTTGTGTTAAAAATGGATCTTGATCCTAACGATGTAACCTTTACTTACTCACACTTCGCTG
TACCTCAAGCGAAAGGAAACAATGTCGTGATTACAAGCTATATGACAAACAGAGGATTCTACGCAGACAA
ACAATCAACGTTTGCGCCTAGCTTCCTGCTGAACATCAAAGGCAAGAAAACATCTGTTGTCAAAGACAGC
ATCCTTGAACAAGGACAATTAACAGTTAACAAATAAAAACGCAAAAGAAAATGCCGATATCCTATTGGCA
TTGACGTCAGGTGGCACTTTTCGAGGAGATCATGCACATGATGACGAAGCTTATCGCTGATAAGCTGTCA
AACATGAGCAGATCTGAGCCCGCCTAATGAGCGGGCTTTTTTTTCAGATCTGCTTGAAGACGAAAGGGCC
TCGTGATACGCCTATTTTTATAGGTTAATGTCATGATAATAATGGTTTCTTAGACGATG
[142 nt withheld, positions 2510-2651]
C
[56 nt withheld, positions 2653-2708]
A
[84 nt withheld, positions 2710-2793]
CCTTTGACGTTGGAGTCCACGTTCTTT
[37 nt withheld, positions 2821-2857]
ACCCTATCTCGGGCTATTCTTTTGATTTATAAGGGATTTTGCCGATTTCGGCCTATTGGTTAAAAAATGA
GCTGATTTAACAAAAATTTAACGCGAATTTTAACAAAATATTAACGTTTACAATTTCATCGTCAGGTGGC
ACTTTTCGGGGAAATGTGCGCGGAACCCCTATTTGTTTATTTTTCTAAATACATTCAAATATGTATCCGC
TCATGAGACAATAACCCTGATAAATGCTTCAATAATATTGAAAAAGGAAGAGTATGAGTATTCAACATTT
CCGTGTCGCCCTTATTCCCTTTTTTGCGGCATTTTGCCTTCCTGTTTTTGCTCACCCAGAAACGCTGGTG
AAAGTAAAAGATGCTGAAGATCAGTTGGGTGCACGAGTGGGTTACATCGAACTGGATCTCAACAGCGGTA
AGATCCTTGAGAGTTTTCGCCCCGAAGAACGTTTTCCAATGATGAGCACTTTTAAAGTTCTGCTATGTGG
CGCGGTATTATCCCGTGTTGACGCCGGGCAAGAGCAACTCGGTCGCCGCATACACTATTCTCAGAATGAC
TTGGTTGAGTACTCACCAGTCACAGAAAAGCATCTTACGGATGGCATGACAGTAAGAGAATTATGCAGTG
CTGCCATAACCATGAGTGATAACACTGCGGCCAACTTACTTCTGACAACGATCGGAGGACCGAAGGAGCT
AACCGCTTTTTTGCACAACATGGGGGATCATGTAACTCGCCTTGATCGTTGGGAACCGGAGCTGAATGAA
GCCATACCAAACGACGAGCGTGACACCACGATGCCTGCAGCAATGGCAACAACGTTGCGCAAACTATTAA
CTGGCGAACTACTTACTCTAGCTTCCCGGCAACAATTAATAGACTGGATGGAGGCGGATAAAGTTGCAGG
ACCACTTCTGCGCTCGGCCCTTCCGGCTGGCTGGTTTATTGCTGATAAATCTGGAGCCGGTGAGCGTGGG
TCTCGCGGTATCATTGCAGCACTGGGGCCAGATGGTAAGCCCTCCCGTATCGTAGTTATCTACACGACGG
GGAGTCAGGCAACTATGGATGAACGAAATAGACAGATCGCTGAGATAGGTGCCTCACTGATTAAGCATTG
GTAACTGTCAGACCAAGTTTACTCATATATACTTTAGATTGATTTAAAACTTCATTTTTAATTTAAAAGG
ATCTAGGTGAAGATCCTTTTTGATAATCTCATGACCAAAATCCCTTAACGTGAGTTTTCGTTCCACTGAG
CGTCAGACCCCGTAGAAAAGATCAAAGGATCTTCTTGAGATCCTTTTTTTCTGCGCGTAATCTGCTGCTT
GCAAACAAAAAAACCACCGCTACCAGCGGTGGTTTGTTTGCCGGATCAAGAGCTACCAACTCTTTTTCCG
AAGGTAACTGGCTTCAGCAGAGCGCAGATACCAAATACTGTCCTTCTAGTGTAGCCGTAGTTAGGCCACC
ACTTCAAGAACTCTGTAGCACCGCCTACATACCTCGCTCTGCTAATCCTGTTACCAGTGGCTGCTGCCAG
TGGCGATAAGTCGTGTCTTACCGGGTTGGACTCAAGACGATAGTTACCGGATAAGGCGCAGCGGTCGGGC
TGAACGGGGGGTTCGTGCACACAGCCCAGCTTGGAGCGAACGACCTACACCGAACTGAGATACCTACAGC
GTGAGCTATGAGAAAGCGCCACGCTTCCCGAAGGGAGAAAGGCGGACAGGTATCCGGTAAGCGGCAGGGT
CGGAACAGGAGAGCGCACGAGGGAGCTTCCAGGGGGAAACGCCTGGTATCTTTATAGTCCTGTCGGGTTT
CGCCACCTCTGACTTGAGCGTCGATTTTTGTGATGCTCGTCAGGGGGGCGGAGCCTATGGAAAAACGCCA
GCAACGCGGCCTTTTTACGGTTCCTGGCCTTTTGCTGGCCTTTTGCTCACATGTTCTTTCCTGCGTTATC
CCCTGATTCTGTGGATAACCGTATTACCGCCTTTGAGTGAGCTGATACCGCTCGCCGCAGCCGAACGACC
GAGCGCAGCGAGTCAGTGAGCGAGGAAGCGGAAGAGCGCCTGATGCGGTATTTTCTCCTTACGCATCTGT
GCGGTATTTCACACCGCATAATGGTGCACTCTCAGTACAATCTGCTCTGATGCCGCATAGTTAAGCCAGT
ATACACTCCGCTATCGCTACGTGACTGGGTCATGGCTGCGCCCCGACACCCGCCAACACCCGCTGACGCG
CCCTGACGGGCTTGTCTGCTCCCGGCATCCGCTTACAGACAAGCTGTGACCGTCTCCGGGAGCTGCATGT
GTCAGAGGTTTTCACCGTCATCACCGAAACGCGCGAGGCAGAACGCCATCAAAAATAATTCGCGTCTGGC
CTTCCTGTAGCCAGCTTTCATCAACATTAAATGTGAGCGAGTAACAACCCGTCGGATTCTCCGTGGGAAC
AAACGGCGGATTGACCGTAATGGGATAGGTCACGTTGGTGTAGATGGGCGCATCGTAACCGTGCATCTGC
CAGTTTGAGGGGACGACGACAGTATCGGCCTCAGGAAGATCGCACTCCAGCCAGCTTTCCGGCACCGCTT
CTGGTGCCGGAAACCAGGCAAAGCGCCATTCGCCATTCAGGCTGCGCAACTGTTGGGAAGGGCGATCGGT
GCGGGCCTCTTCGCTATTACGCCAGCTGGCGAAAGGGGGATGTGCTGCAAGGCGATTAAGTTGGGTAACG
CCAGGGTTTTCCCAGTCACGACGTTGTAAAACGACGGCCAGTGAATCCGTAATCATGGTCATAGCTGTTT
CCTGTGTGAAATTGTTATCCGCTCACAATTCCACACATTATACGAGCCGGAAGCATAAAGTGTAAAGCCT
GGGGTGCCTAATGAGTGAGCTAACTTACATTAATTGCGTTGCGCTCACTGCCCGCTTTCCAGTCGGGAAA
CCTGTCGTGCCAGCTGCATTAATGAATCGGCCAACGCGCGGGGAGAGGCGGTTTGCGTATTGGGCGCCAG
GGTGGTTTTTCTTTTCACCAGTGAGACGGGCAACAGCTGATTGCCCTTCACCGCCTGGCCCTGAGAGAGT
TGCAGCAAGCGGTCCACGCTGGTTTGCCCCAGCAGGCGAAAATCCTGTTTGATGGTGGTTAACGGCGGGA
TATAACATGAGCTGTCTTCGGTATCGTCGTATCCCACTACCGAGATATCCGCACCAACGCGCAGCCCGGA
CTCGGTAATGGCGCGCATTGCGCCCAGCGCCATCTGATCGTTGGCAACCAGCATCGCAGTGGGAACGATG
CCCTCATTCAGCATTTGCATGGTTTGTTGAAAACCGGACATGGCACTCCAGTCGCCTTCCCGTTCCGCTA
TCGGCTGAATTTGATTGCGAGTGAGATATTTATGCCAGCCAGCCAGACGCAGACGCGCCGAGACAGAACT
TAATGGGCCCGCTAACAGCGCGATTTGCTGGTGACCCAATGCGACCAGATGCTCCACGCCCAGTCGCGTA
CCGTCTTCATGGGAGAAAATAATACTGTTGATGGGTGTCTGGTCAGAGACATCAAGAAATAACGCCGGAA
CATTAGTGCAGGCAGCTTCCACAGCAATGGCATCCTGGTCATCCAGCGGATAGTTAATGATCAGCCCACT
GACGCGTTGCGCGAGAAGATTGTGCACCGCCGCTTTACAGGCTTCGACGCCGCTTCGTTCTACCATCGAC
ACCACCACGCTGGCACCCAGTTGATCGGCGCGAGATTTAATCGCCGCGACAATTTGCGACGGCGCGTGCA
GGGCCAGACTGGAGGTGGCAACGCCAATCAGCAACGACTGTTTGCCCGCCAGTTGTTGTGCCACGCGGTT
GGGAATGTAATTCAGCTCCGCCATCGCCGCTTCCACTTTTTCCCGCGTTTTCGCAGAAACGTGGCTGGCC
TGGTTCACCACGCGGGAAACGGTCTGATAAGAGACACCGGCATACTCTGCGACATCGTATAACGTTACTG
GTTTCACATTCACCACCCTGAATTGACTCTCTTCCGGGCGCTATCATGCCATACCGCGAAAGGTTTTGCA
CCATTCGATGGTGTCCTGGCACGACAGGTTTCCCGACTGGAAAGCGGGCAGTGAGCGCAACGCAATTAAT
G
Features (pLannotate 1.2.2; 24 found; start..end, strand, type, name):
     32..62      +  promoter       lac UV5 promoter: E. coli lac promoter with an "up" mutation
     70..86      +  protein_bind   lac operator: The lac repressor binds to the lac operator to inhibit transcription in E. coli. This inhibition can be relieved by adding lactose or isopropyl-β-D-thiogalactopyranoside (IPTG). lac repressor encoded by lacI
    141..169     +  promoter       tac promoter: strong E. coli promoter; hybrid between the trp and lac UV5 promoters
    177..193     +  protein_bind   lac operator: The lac repressor binds to the lac operator to inhibit transcription in E. coli. This inhibition can be relieved by adding lactose or isopropyl-β-D-thiogalactopyranoside (IPTG). lac repressor encoded by lacI
    236..264     +  promoter       tac promoter: strong E. coli promoter; hybrid between the trp and lac UV5 promoters
    272..288     +  protein_bind   lac operator: The lac repressor binds to the lac operator to inhibit transcription in E. coli. This inhibition can be relieved by adding lactose or isopropyl-β-D-thiogalactopyranoside (IPTG). lac repressor encoded by lacI
    361..394     +  protein_bind   loxP: Cre-mediated recombination occurs in the 8-bp core sequence (GCATACAT). Cre recombinase
    409..854     +  promoter       sacB promoter: sacR; sacB promoter and control region
    855..2276    +  CDS            SacB: secreted levansucrase that renders bacterial growth sensitive to sucrose; Bacillus subtilis sacB; negative selection marker
   2357..2381    -  promoter       tet promoter (fragment): E. coli promoter for tetracycline efflux protein gene
   2528..2983    +  rep_origin     f1 ori (sequence partly withheld): f1 bacteriophage origin of replication; arrow indicates direction of (+) strand synthesis
   3016..3120    +  promoter       AmpR promoter: bla
   3121..3981    +  CDS            AmpR: β-lactamase; bla; confers resistance to ampicillin, carbenicillin, and related antibiotics
   4152..4740    +  rep_origin     ori: high-copy-number ColE1/pMB1/pBR322/pUC origin of replication
   4926..5067    -  misc_feature   bom: basis of mobility region from pBR322
   5169..5208    -  CDS            rop (fragment): Rop protein, which maintains plasmids at low copy number; rop
   5476..5649    -  CDS            lacZα: LacZα fragment of β-galactosidase; lacZ fragment
   5669..5685    -  protein_bind   lac operator: The lac repressor binds to the lac operator to inhibit transcription in E. coli. This inhibition can be relieved by adding lactose or isopropyl-β-D-thiogalactopyranoside (IPTG). lac repressor encoded by lacI
   5693..5723    -  promoter       lac UV5 promoter: E. coli lac promoter with an "up" mutation
   5738..5759    -  protein_bind   CAP binding site: CAP binding activates transcription in the presence of cAMP. E. coli catabolite activator protein
   5772..6854    -  CDS            lacI: lac repressor; lacI; The lac repressor binds to the lac operator to inhibit transcription in E. coli. This inhibition can be relieved by adding lactose or isopropyl-β-D-thiogalactopyranoside (IPTG).
   6855..6932    -  promoter       lacIq promoter: lacI (mutant); In the lacIq allele, a single base change in the promoter boosts expression of the lacI gene about 10-fold.
   6933..6971    +  CDS            lacI (fragment): lac repressor; lacI; The lac repressor binds to the lac operator to inhibit transcription in E. coli. This inhibition can be relieved by adding lactose or isopropyl-β-D-thiogalactopyranoside (IPTG).
   6984..17      +  protein_bind   CAP binding site (across the origin): CAP binding activates transcription in the presence of cAMP. E. coli catabolite activator protein
