[The description below was written by a language model from this plasmid's Addgene catalogue record and pLannotate feature annotations shown in this document.]
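Description:
pCW-LIC is an empty bacterial expression backbone from the Structural Genomics Consortium, about 7 kb in size (listed as 6,980 bp; the sequenced record is 6,988 nt). It is maintained in E. coli as a high-copy plasmid through a ColE1/pMB1-type origin, with only a fragment of rop remaining alongside the pBR322 bom region. Selection is by ampicillin through the bla gene. An f1 origin is also present, which in principle allows single-stranded DNA production.

The expression region consists of three tandem promoters, each followed by its own lac operator. The feature table annotates these as one lac UV5 promoter and two tac promoters, which fits the catalogue note of three consecutive promoters of which two are active. Repression is supplied in cis by a lacI gene driven by the lacIq promoter, so transcription should be held off until induced with IPTG. Downstream of the promoters lie a loxP site and a sacB cassette with its native promoter. SacB encodes levansucrase, which makes cells sucrose-sensitive. In ligation-independent cloning vectors of this kind, as the name suggests, such a cassette typically serves as a stuffer that the insert replaces, allowing counter-selection against uncut or parental vector on sucrose. The record itself lists the cloning method only as restriction enzyme and does not describe this workflow. A lacZα fragment with its own lac promoter and operator, and a tet promoter fragment, appear to be backbone remnants.

No affinity tag or fusion partner is annotated, and the record's tag field holds only the promoter note. The stated use is as an empty backbone for recombinant protein expression in bacteria.
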