Addgene plasmid #26098: pCW-LIC
Purpose: (Empty Backbone) SGC Empty backbone for bacterial expression
Depositing lab: Cheryl Arrowsmith. Depositing organization: University of Toronto.
Backbone
  Vector backbone: pCW-LIC
  Backbone manufacturer: Structural Genomics Consortium
  Backbone size (bp): 6980
  Vector type: Bacterial Expression
Growth in bacteria
  Bacterial resistance: Ampicillin, 100 μg/mL
  Growth temperature: 37°C
  Growth strain: DH5alpha
  Copy number: High Copy
Gene/Insert
  Gene/Insert name: None
  Tag / fusion protein: Three consecutive Taq promoters, 2 active (N terminal on backbone)
  Cloning method: Restriction Enzyme
  Sequencing primers: 5′ pCW-SEQ-fwd (ACATCGTATAACGTTACTGG)
Terms and licenses: Academic/Nonprofit Terms; Industry Terms
How to cite: pCW-LIC was a gift from Cheryl Arrowsmith (Addgene plasmid # 26098 ; http://n2t.net/addgene:26098 ; RRID:Addgene_26098)
