>Addgene plasmid #26098 | pCW-LIC | addgene partial sequence | sequence record 32139 | 26098 with LacI-R
ACCCTGAATTGACTCTCTTCCGGGCGCTATCATGCCATACCGCGAAAGGTTTTGCACCATTCGATGGTGT
CCTGGCACGACAGGTTTCCCGACTGGAAAGCGGGCAGTGAGCGCAACGCAATTAATGTAAGTTAGCTCAC
TCATTAGGCACCCCAGGCTTTACACTTTATGCTTCCGGCTCGTATAATGTGTGGAATTGTGAGCGGATAA
CAATTTCACACAGGAAACAGGATCGATCCATCGATGAGCTTACTCCCCATCCCCCTGTTGACAATTAATC
ATCGGCTCGTATAATGTGTGGAATTGTGAGCGGATAACAATTTCACACAGGAAACAGGATCAGCTTACTC
CCCATCCCCCTGTTGACAATTAATCATCGGCTCGTATAATGTGTGGAATTGTGAGCGGATAACAATTTCA
CACAGGAAACAGGATCCATCGATGCTTAGGAGGTCATATGATTATGAGTTCTCCTCCTGAAAGATCCATA
ACTTCGTATAGCATACATTATACGAAGTTATGCGGCCGCGACGTCCACATATACCTGCCGTTCACTATTA
TTTAGTGAAATGAGATATTATGATATTTTCTGAATTGTGATTAAAAAGGCAACTTTATGCCCATGCAACA
GAAACTATAAAAAATACAGAGAATGAAAAGAAACAGATAGATTTTTTAGTTCTTTAGGCCCGTAGTCTGC
AAATCCTTTTATGATTTTCTATCAAACAAAAGAGGAAAATAGACCAGTTGCAATCCAAACGAGAGTCTAA
TAGAATGAGGTCGAAAAGTAAATCGCGCGGGTTTGTTACTGATAAAGCAGGCAAGACCTAAAATGTGTAA
AGGGCAAAGTGTATACTTTGGCGTCA
